Addgene plasmid #212066: 5'-3xFLAG Mllt1-exon minimal CMV pCDNA5
Purpose: LR vector for integration of Mllt1-exon into N2a FRT rtTA3 expression cells
Depositing lab: Benjamin Blencowe. Depositing organization: University of Toronto. Publication: Systematic analysis of alternative exon-dependent interactome remodeling reveals multitasking functions of gene regulatory factors. Roth JF, Braunschweig U, Wu M, Li JD, Lin ZY, Larsen B, Weatheritt RJ, Gingras AC, Blencowe BJ. Mol Cell. 2023 Dec 7;83(23):4222-4238.e10. doi: 10.1016/j.molcel.2023.10.034. PubMed 38065061.
Backbone
  Vector backbone: 5'-3xFLAG minimal CMV pCDNA5
  Vector type: Mammalian Expression
Growth in bacteria
  Bacterial resistance: Ampicillin, 100 μg/mL
  Growth temperature: 37°C
  Growth strain: DH5alpha
  Copy number: High Copy
Gene/Insert
  Gene/Insert name: Mllt1-exon (alt name: XP_006524841.1)
  Species: M. musculus (mouse)
  Entrez Gene: Mllt1 (a.k.a. BAM11, ENL, LTG19)
  Cloning method: Gateway Cloning
Terms and licenses: Academic/Nonprofit Terms; Industry Terms: Not Available to Industry
How to cite: 5'-3xFLAG Mllt1-exon minimal CMV pCDNA5 was a gift from Benjamin Blencowe (Addgene plasmid # 212066 ; http://n2t.net/addgene:212066 ; RRID:Addgene_212066)
