[The description below was written by a language model from this plasmid's Addgene catalogue record and pLannotate feature annotations shown in this document.]
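Description:
5'-3xFLAG Mllt1-exon minimal CMV pCDNA5 is a mammalian expression plasmid built on a pcDNA5-type Flp-recombination backbone. It is designed for site-specific genomic integration of a tagged mouse Mllt1 (ENL) cDNA rather than for simple transient expression. In E. coli it is maintained through a high-copy ColE1/pUC origin and selected with ampicillin via the β-lactamase gene. The annotated 6,270 nt sequence also carries remnants of an f1 origin, a bom fragment and lac regulatory elements from the parental vectors.

The insert was introduced by a Gateway LR reaction and is flanked by attB1 and attB2 sites. The annotation tool labelled it by homology to human MLLT1, but the record gives the species as mouse, and the name suggests one of a pair of alternative-exon isoforms (the record does not spell out what "-exon" denotes). A FLAG epitope is annotated immediately upstream of attB1, consistent with the N-terminal 3xFLAG tag in the construct name. Expression is driven by a Tet-responsive promoter made of repeated tet operator elements joined to a minimal CMV promoter, and the transcript ends at the bGH polyadenylation signal. This promoter is essentially silent until bound by a reverse tetracycline transactivator in the presence of doxycycline.

An FRT site lies directly upstream of a hygromycin resistance gene with an SV40 poly(A) signal. As is typical of Flp-In-style designs, this gene appears to lack a promoter of its own. FLP-mediated recombination into a genomic FRT site would therefore both insert the cassette and confer hygromycin resistance. The stated purpose is integration into N2a FRT cells expressing rtTA3, giving isogenic, inducible lines that express the FLAG-tagged protein. The associated study concerned exon-dependent changes in protein interactions.
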