Features (pLannotate 1.2.2; 24 found; start..end, strand, type, name):
    609..656     -  protein_bind   FRT: FLP-mediated recombination occurs in the 8-bp core sequence TCTAGAAA (Turan and Bode, 2011). FLP recombinase from the Saccharomyces cerevisiae 2μ plasmid
    661..894     -  rep_origin     f1 ori (fragment) (sequence partly withheld): f1 bacteriophage origin of replication; arrow indicates direction of (+) strand synthesis
    915..936     -  promoter       SV40 promoter (fragment): SV40 enhancer and early promoter
    940..1164    -  polyA_signal   bGH poly(A) signal: bovine growth hormone polyadenylation signal
   1212..1236    +  protein_bind   attB2: mutant version of attB; recombination site for the Gateway® BP reaction BP Clonase™
   1241..2752    -  CDS            MLLT1 (fragment): ENL_HUMAN - Also known as ENL, LTG19, YEATS1. Experimental evidence at protein level: Swiss-Prot protein existence level 1. Acts as a key chromatin reader in acute myeloid leukemia by recognizing and binding to acetylated histones via its YEATS domain, thereby regulating oncogenic gene transcription. From Homo sapiens (Human).
   2761..2778    -  protein_bind   attB1 (fragment): mutant version of attB; core recombination site for the Gateway® BP reaction BP Clonase™
   2780..2803    -  CDS            FLAG: FLAG® epitope tag, followed by an enterokinase cleavage site
   2947..2992    -  promoter       TRE3GV promoter (fragment): 3rd-generation Tet-responsive promoter that can be activated by binding of Tet-On® 3G, optimized for retroviral and lentiviral vectors
   3000..3020    -  promoter       tight TRE promoter (fragment): Tet-responsive promoter PTight, consisting of seven tet operator sequences followed by the minimal CMV promoter
   3037..3057    -  promoter       tight TRE promoter (fragment): Tet-responsive promoter PTight, consisting of seven tet operator sequences followed by the minimal CMV promoter
   3074..3094    -  promoter       tight TRE promoter (fragment): Tet-responsive promoter PTight, consisting of seven tet operator sequences followed by the minimal CMV promoter
   3111..3131    -  promoter       tight TRE promoter (fragment): Tet-responsive promoter PTight, consisting of seven tet operator sequences followed by the minimal CMV promoter
   3312..3364    +  misc_feature   bom (fragment): basis of mobility region from pBR322
   3423..3527    +  promoter       AmpR promoter: bla
   3528..4388    +  CDS            AmpR: β-lactamase; bla; confers resistance to ampicillin, carbenicillin, and related antibiotics
   4559..5147    +  rep_origin     ori: high-copy-number ColE1/pMB1/pBR322/pUC origin of replication
   5330..5422    +  CDS            lacI (fragment): lac repressor; lacI; The lac repressor binds to the lac operator to inhibit transcription in E. coli. This inhibition can be relieved by adding lactose or isopropyl-β-D-thiogalactopyranoside (IPTG).
   5435..5456    +  protein_bind   CAP binding site: CAP binding activates transcription in the presence of cAMP. E. coli catabolite activator protein
   5471..5501    +  promoter       lac promoter: promoter for the E. coli lac operon
   5509..5525    +  protein_bind   lac operator: The lac repressor binds to the lac operator to inhibit transcription in E. coli. This inhibition can be relieved by adding lactose or isopropyl-β-D-thiogalactopyranoside (IPTG). lac repressor encoded by lacI
   5598..5719    -  polyA_signal   SV40 poly(A) signal: SV40 polyadenylation signal
   5714..5839    -  CDS            ble (fragment): BLE_KLEPN - Experimental evidence at protein level: Swiss-Prot protein existence level 1. Binding protein with a strong affinity to the bleomycin family of antibiotics. Binds to CL990; an antimitotic-antibiotic compound. From Klebsiella pneumoniae.
   5849..601     -  CDS            HygR (across the origin): hygromycin B phosphotransferase confers resistance to hygromycin
>Addgene plasmid #212066 | 5'-3xFLAG Mllt1-exon minimal CMV pCDNA5 | addgene full sequence | sequence record 420974 | Addgene NGS Result
TGGAGCCGAAATCCGCGTGCACGAGGTGCCGGACTTCGGGGCAGTCCTCGGCCCAAAGCATCAGCTCATC
GAGAGCCTGCGCGACGGACGCACTGACGGTGTCGTCCATCACAGTTTGCCAGTGATACACATGGGGATCA
GCAATCGCGCATATGAAATCACGCCATGTAGTGTATTGACCGATTCCTTGCGGTCCGAATGGGCCGAACC
CGCTCGTCTGGCTAAGATCGGCCGCAGCGATCGCATCCATGGCCTCCGCGACCGGCTGCAGAACAGCGGG
CAGTTCGGTTTCAGGCAGGTCTTGCAACGTGACACCCTGTGCACGGCGGGAGATGCAATAGGTCAGGCTC
TCGCTGAACTCCCCAATGTCAAGCACTTCCGGAATCGGGAGCGCGGCCGATGCAAAGTGCCGATAAACAT
AACGATCTTTGTAGAAACCATCGGCGCAGCTATTTACCCGCAGGACATATCCACGCCCTCCTACATCGAA
GCTGAAAGCACGAGATTCTTCGCCCTCCGAGAGCTGCATCAGGTCGGAGACGCTGTCGAACTTTTCGATC
AGAAACTTCTCGACAGACGTCGCGGTGAGTTCAGGCTTTTTGGCCAAGGAAGTTCCTATACTTTCTAGAG
AATAGGAACTTCGGAATAGGAACTTCTAGGTACGTGAACCATCACCCT
[91 nt withheld, positions 679-769]
G
[124 nt withheld, positions 771-894]
GGGGATACCCCCTAGAGCCCCAGCTGGTTCTTTCCGCCTCAGAAGCCATAGAGCCCACCGCATCCCCAGC
ATGCCTGCTATTGTCTTCCCAATCCTCCCCCTTGCTGTCCTGCCCCACCCCACCCCCCAGAATAGAATGA
CACCTACTCAGACAATGCGATGCAATTTCCTCATTTTATTAGGAAAGGACAGTGGGAGTGGCACCTTCCA
GGGTCAAGGAAGGCACGGGGGAGGGGCAAACAACAGATGGCTGGCAACTAGAAGGCACAGTCGAGGCTGA
TCAGCGGGTTTAAACGGGCCCTCTAGACTCGAGTCAGACCACTTTGTACAAGAAAGTTGGGTATCATGTG
GCCACGGCCTCCAGGCAGCTCTGCAGCTTGCGAACAGTGCTTTCATCCAAGGAGAAAAGGTCAAAGTCGA
AGGTGGTGTTGGTGACATTGAAGTGGCCAGTCTCCTCGATCAGATTGACAATCTGCTGCAGCACATTGCG
CTCGCGCAGAGCCATCAGTCTCCGGTGCAGCTCCACCAGCTCATCCGTGTAAGCCTTGTCATAGGTAGCC
TTCTTCAGCATCTTTTCGGGCTTGCTGCAGGGCTCGGGGCTCCTCCGACCAGACACCTTGCTGCTGGGAG
GGGGCGGCTTCTGGGGAGGCAGGGGCTCACGGCCAGGCAGGCAGGAGTCTGCGCTGTTGTCACTCTCGCT
GTCACTGAAGCTTAGCCTGGACTCCCGGCCTGGGTTGGCCTTGCCGGTGTTCTCCTCTCCTGACGATGAG
TCATCCTCATCAGAGCCCTCAGACTGCAGGTCCTCCACCATGGAGCGCAGGGGTCCTTGGCTGTGGTTCT
GAGACGGCTCAAAGTCTGAGTCAGAGCTGGAGTCAGAGCTGGAGCTGGCATTAGCTGGGCTTGACTGGGC
CGACTCTGACCGGAAGGAGGCCTCATCCTCTGAGTTTGAGTCTTCAGTCTGCAGAGTCCGCTTGGCCTCC
CGAGGCTCACTCTCTGCCTTCCCCTTGTCACCTTTGCTGTTTTTGTCCCTGGCCACCTTCTTGTCAGGAA
AGGAGGAAGCTCGGGGTGAGGTGCCTGGTGCACGCCGTGTCCCCTTTGACCCACTCTTTTTAGGCTTTTT
GGCGCTGAGCTTCGGTGAGTCCGTGGCAGCTGGCCTCTTGCTGGAGGCCTTGGGCAGGGTAGGAGGCTGG
GGCACCCCCTTGGGGGACAGGCTCTCCAGCTTGGTTTCCTTTAGGGCCATCTTGGGCTCCTTGAAGGCAG
CCTTGGGCACTGGGGCCTTCTCCTCCTTGGGCAGCTTGCGTGCAGCATCCTTGGCACTCTTGGGCTCACG
CTCCGGCTCCTTGGAGCAACTCCTGCTCTCTGAGTCCTTGCGCGGCCGCTCACGGTGCTCCCTGGCCACC
TTGTGTGGTTTGGAAGCCTTGCCACTCTCCTTGTTGGCATCCCCTCCAGCCATGAGCAGCTTGCAGCGAA
ACTCGGTGGTGGGGTTATTGAAGGTGAGCTTCTCACAGCGCAGGTGGTTGACAGGAGGGTTGCCCTCCAG
GTTGAGAAACAGGTCGTAGGTGAAGCAGACCTTCCTCGGCTCCTCCTTGTTTTTGAAGTACACTTCAATG
AGCATGATGAAGCCTGCATAGCCCGACTCCTCCACTTTGTAGGGGGGCTCCTTGCACACACGCTTGGGTT
TAGGGAAGCTGTCATGCAGCCGGAAGATGACCTTCTCCACAAAGTGCTGGATGTCACACTGCTCAGGGCC
ACGCACGAAGACCATCCAGTCATGGGTGAAGCCCTCGGTGGTGGGCTTCTTCCGTAGCTGGGCACGGTGC
CCCAGCTCTAACTTCACCTGGACAGTGCACTGATTGTCGGTGCCAACTTTTTTGTACAAACTTGTCTTGT
CATCGTCATCCTTGTAATCGATGTCATGATCATATGTATCACCGTCATGGTCTTTGTAGTCCATGGTGGA
AGCTTAAGTTTAAACGCTAGAGGATCCAGCCTCCGCGGAGGCTGGATCGGTCCCGGTGTCTTCTATGGAG
GTCAAAACAGCGTGGATGGCGTCTCCAGGCGATCTGACGGTTCACTAAACGAGCTCTGCTTATATAGGGG
GTACCTTCTCTATCACTGATAGGGAGCTCGAGACGTGTCGACTTCTCTATCACTGATAGGGAGACGTTCT
AGACGTACCTTCTCTATCACTGATAGGGAGCTCGAGACGTGTCGACTTCTCTATCACTGATAGGGAGACG
TGCGGCCAGCTTGGATCCCTCGAGACGCGTATATCTGGCCCGTACATCGCGAAGCAGCGCAAAACGCCTA
ACCCTAAGCAGATTCTTCATGCAATTGTCGGTCAAGCCTTGCCTTGTTGTAGCTTAAATTTTGCTCGCGC
ACTACTCAGCGACCTCCAACACACAAGCAGGGAGCAGATACTGGCTTAACTATGCGGCATCAGAGCAGAT
TGTACTGAGAGTGCACCATAGGGGATCGGGAGATCTCCCGATCCGTCGACGTCAGGTGGCACTTTTCGGG
GAAATGTGCGCGGAACCCCTATTTGTTTATTTTTCTAAATACATTCAAATATGTATCCGCTCATGAGACA
ATAACCCTGATAAATGCTTCAATAATATTGAAAAAGGAAGAGTATGAGTATTCAACATTTCCGTGTCGCC
CTTATTCCCTTTTTTGCGGCATTTTGCCTTCCTGTTTTTGCTCACCCAGAAACGCTGGTGAAAGTAAAAG
ATGCTGAAGATCAGTTGGGTGCACGAGTGGGTTACATCGAACTGGATCTCAACAGCGGTAAGATCCTTGA
GAGTTTTCGCCCCGAAGAACGTTTTCCAATGATGAGCACTTTTAAAGTTCTGCTATGTGGCGCGGTATTA
TCCCGTATTGACGCCGGGCAAGAGCAACTCGGTCGCCGCATACACTATTCTCAGAATGACTTGGTTGAGT
ACTCACCAGTCACAGAAAAGCATCTTACGGATGGCATGACAGTAAGAGAATTATGCAGTGCTGCCATAAC
CATGAGTGATAACACTGCGGCCAACTTACTTCTGACAACGATCGGAGGACCGAAGGAGCTAACCGCTTTT
TTGCACAACATGGGGGATCATGTAACTCGCCTTGATCGTTGGGAACCGGAGCTGAATGAAGCCATACCAA
ACGACGAGCGTGACACCACGATGCCTGTAGCAATGGCAACAACGTTGCGCAAACTATTAACTGGCGAACT
ACTTACTCTAGCTTCCCGGCAACAATTAATAGACTGGATGGAGGCGGATAAAGTTGCAGGACCACTTCTG
CGCTCGGCCCTTCCGGCTGGCTGGTTTATTGCTGATAAATCTGGAGCCGGTGAGCGTGGGTCTCGCGGTA
TCATTGCAGCACTGGGGCCAGATGGTAAGCCCTCCCGTATCGTAGTTATCTACACGACGGGGAGTCAGGC
AACTATGGATGAACGAAATAGACAGATCGCTGAGATAGGTGCCTCACTGATTAAGCATTGGTAACTGTCA
GACCAAGTTTACTCATATATACTTTAGATTGATTTAAAACTTCATTTTTAATTTAAAAGGATCTAGGTGA
AGATCCTTTTTGATAATCTCATGACCAAAATCCCTTAACGTGAGTTTTCGTTCCACTGAGCGTCAGACCC
CGTAGAAAAGATCAAAGGATCTTCTTGAGATCCTTTTTTTCTGCGCGTAATCTGCTGCTTGCAAACAAAA
AAACCACCGCTACCAGCGGTGGTTTGTTTGCCGGATCAAGAGCTACCAACTCTTTTTCCGAAGGTAACTG
GCTTCAGCAGAGCGCAGATACCAAATACTGTTCTTCTAGTGTAGCCGTAGTTAGGCCACCACTTCAAGAA
CTCTGTAGCACCGCCTACATACCTCGCTCTGCTAATCCTGTTACCAGTGGCTGCTGCCAGTGGCGATAAG
TCGTGTCTTACCGGGTTGGACTCAAGACGATAGTTACCGGATAAGGCGCAGCGGTCGGGCTGAACGGGGG
GTTCGTGCACACAGCCCAGCTTGGAGCGAACGACCTACACCGAACTGAGATACCTACAGCGTGAGCTATG
AGAAAGCGCCACGCTTCCCGAAGGGAGAAAGGCGGACAGGTATCCGGTAAGCGGCAGGGTCGGAACAGGA
GAGCGCACGAGGGAGCTTCCAGGGGGAAACGCCTGGTATCTTTATAGTCCTGTCGGGTTTCGCCACCTCT
GACTTGAGCGTCGATTTTTGTGATGCTCGTCAGGGGGGCGGAGCCTATGGAAAAACGCCAGCAACGCGGC
CTTTTTACGGTTCCTGGCCTTTTGCTGGCCTTTTGCTCACATGTTCTTTCCTGCGTTATCCCCTGATTCT
GTGGATAACCGTATTACCGCCTTTGAGTGAGCTGATACCGCTCGCCGCAGCCGAACGACCGAGCGCAGCG
AGTCAGTGAGCGAGGAAGCGGAAGAGCGCCCAATACGCAAACCGCCTCTCCCCGCGCGTTGGCCGATTCA
TTAATGCAGCTGGCACGACAGGTTTCCCGACTGGAAAGCGGGCAGTGAGCGCAACGCAATTAATGTGAGT
TAGCTCACTCATTAGGCACCCCAGGCTTTACACTTTATGCTTCCGGCTCGTATGTTGTGTGGAATTGTGA
GCGGATAACAATTTCACACAGGAAACAGCTATGACCATGATTACGCCAAGCTCTAGCTAGAGGTCGACGG
TATACAGACATGATAAGATACATTGATGAGTTTGGACAAACCACAACTAGAATGCAGTGAAAAAAATGCT
TTATTTGTGAAATTTGTGATGCTATTGCTTTATTTGTAACCATTATAAGCTGCAATAAACAAGTTGGGGT
GGGCGAAGAACTCCAGCATGAGATCCCCGCGCTGGAGGATCATCCAGCCGGCGTCCCGGAAAACGATTCC
GAAGCCCAACCTTTCATAGAAGGCGGCGGTGGAATCGAAATCTCGTAGTACGTGCTATTCCTTTGCCCTC
GGACGAGTGCTGGGGCGTCGGTTTCCACTATCGGCGAGTACTTCTACACAGCCATCGGTCCAGACGGCCG
CGCTTCTGCGGGCGATTTGTGTACGCCCGACAGTCCCGGCTCCGGATCGGACGATTGCGTCGCATCGACC
CTGCGCCCAAGCTGCATCATCGAAATTGCCGTCAACCAAGCTCTGATAGAGTTGGTCAAGACCAATGCGG
AGCATATACGCCCGGAGCCGCGGCGATCCTGCAAGCTCCGGATGCCTCCGCTCGAAGTAGCGCGTCTGCT
GCTCCATACAAGCCAACCACGGCCTCCAGAAGAAGATGTTGGCGACCTCGTATTGGGAATCCCCGAACAT
CGCCTCGCTCCAGTCAATGACCGCTGTTATGCGGCCATTGTCCGTCAGGACATTGT
